Addgene plasmid #14178: pAG425GPD-ccdB-ECFP
Purpose: (Empty Backbone)
Depositing lab: Susan Lindquist. Depositing organization: Whitehead Institute for Biomedical Research. Publication: A suite of Gateway cloning vectors for high-throughput genetic analysis in Saccharomyces cerevisiae. Alberti S, Gitler AD, Lindquist S. Yeast. 2007 Oct . 24(10):913-9. 10.1002/yea.1502 PubMed 17583893.
Backbone
  Vector backbone: pRS425
  Vector type: Yeast Expression ; Gateway Destination
  Selectable markers: LEU2
Growth in bacteria
  Bacterial resistance: Chloramphenicol and Ampicillin, 25 & 100 μg/mL
  Growth temperature: 37°C
  Growth strain: ccdB Survival
  Growth instructions: DB3.1, ccdB Survival
  Copy number: Unknown
Gene/Insert
  Gene/Insert name: None
  Tag / fusion protein: ECFP (C terminal on backbone)
  Cloning method: Gateway Cloning
  Sequencing primers: 5′ GPDPro_F
Terms and licenses: Academic/Nonprofit Terms; Industry Terms: Not Available to Industry
Depositor comments: Type of plasmid: 2-micron. This plasmid contains the Gateway technology from Invitrogen; Invitrogen requires purchasing of Gateway Clonase for carrying out the Gateway recombinational cloning reaction http://www.invitrogen.com Please note that the full plasmid sequence is provided as a reference only, and may not match the exact sequence of the plasmid.
How to cite: pAG425GPD-ccdB-ECFP was a gift from Susan Lindquist (Addgene plasmid # 14178 ; http://n2t.net/addgene:14178 ; RRID:Addgene_14178)
