[The description below was written by a language model from this plasmid's Addgene catalogue record and pLannotate feature annotations shown in this document.]
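Description:
pAG425GPD-ccdB-ECFP is an empty Gateway destination vector for protein expression in Saccharomyces cerevisiae, built on the pRS425 yeast–E. coli shuttle backbone. In yeast it replicates episomally from the 2μ origin, which typically gives high copy number, and is selected through the LEU2 auxotrophic marker expressed from its own promoter. In E. coli it is maintained by a ColE1/pUC-type origin with ampicillin resistance. An f1 origin and remnants of the pBluescript lac/lacZα region, including flanking T3 and T7 promoters, are carried over from the parental vector.

The expression cassette is driven by the strong constitutive GPD (TDH3, glyceraldehyde-3-phosphate dehydrogenase) promoter and ends at the CYC1 terminator. Between them sits the Gateway cassette: attR1 and attR2 sites flanking a chloramphenicol resistance gene and the ccdB toxin gene, with ECFP immediately downstream of attR2. In an LR recombination reaction with an entry clone, the attR-flanked segment is replaced by the gene of interest. A stop-codon-free, in-frame ORF is then expressed as a C-terminal fusion to the cyan fluorescent protein. Because CcdB poisons DNA gyrase, the unrecombined vector can only be propagated in ccdB-tolerant strains, and chloramphenicol helps retain the cassette. After recombination, ordinary strains counter-select any parental plasmid.

The vector belongs to a suite of yeast Gateway plasmids designed for high-throughput genetic analysis, and is suited to constitutive, high-level expression of ECFP-tagged proteins for applications such as localisation imaging. The depositor notes that the full sequence is provided for reference only and may not exactly match the physical plasmid.
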