Features (pLannotate 1.2.2; 31 found; start..end, strand, type, name):
     69..1411    +  rep_origin     2μ ori: yeast 2μ plasmid origin of replication
   1438..1542    +  promoter       AmpR promoter: bla
   1543..2403    +  CDS            AmpR: β-lactamase; bla; confers resistance to ampicillin, carbenicillin, and related antibiotics
   2574..3162    +  rep_origin     ori: high-copy-number ColE1/pMB1/pBR322/pUC origin of replication
   3345..3437    +  CDS            lacI (fragment): lac repressor; lacI; The lac repressor binds to the lac operator to inhibit transcription in E. coli. This inhibition can be relieved by adding lactose or isopropyl-β-D-thiogalactopyranoside (IPTG).
   3450..3471    +  protein_bind   CAP binding site: CAP binding activates transcription in the presence of cAMP. E. coli catabolite activator protein
   3486..3516    +  promoter       lac promoter: promoter for the E. coli lac operon
   3524..3540    +  protein_bind   lac operator: The lac repressor binds to the lac operator to inhibit transcription in E. coli. This inhibition can be relieved by adding lactose or isopropyl-β-D-thiogalactopyranoside (IPTG). lac repressor encoded by lacI
   3585..3603    +  promoter       T3 promoter: promoter for bacteriophage T3 RNA polymerase
   3632..4276    +  promoter       GAP promoter: S. cerevisiae TDH3; promoter for glyceraldehyde-3-phosphate dehydrogenase
   4282..4302    +  misc_feature   MCS (fragment): pBluescript multiple cloning site
   4306..4430    +  protein_bind   attR1: mutant version of attR; recombination site for the Gateway® LR reaction LR Clonase™
   4455..4485    +  promoter       lac UV5 promoter: E. coli lac promoter with an "up" mutation
   4509..4538    +  promoter       cat promoter (fragment): promoter of the E. coli cat gene encoding chloramphenicol acetyltransferase
   4539..5198    +  CDS            CmR: chloramphenicol acetyltransferase; cat; confers resistance to chloramphenicol
   5380..5538    +  CDS            ccdA (fragment): CCDA_ECO57 - Also known as H, letA. Experimental evidence at protein level: Swiss-Prot protein existence level 1. Antitoxin component of a type II toxin-antitoxin (TA) system which inhibits the post-segregational killing (PSK) of plasmid-free cells, also referred to as a plasmid addiction system. Binds to and blocks the activity of CcdB; will also remove bound CcdB protein from the CcdB-GyrA complex by forming a CcdA-CcdB complex, a process termed rejuvenation. Functions as a transcriptional corepressor for the ccdAB operon, repression also requires CcdB (By similarity). From Escherichia coli
   5543..5845    +  CDS            ccdB: CCDB_ECOLI - Also known as G, letB, letD. Experimental evidence at protein level: Swiss-Prot protein existence level 1. Toxic component of a type II toxin-antitoxin (TA) system, functioning in plasmid maintainence. Responsible for the post- segregational killing (PSK) of plasmid-free cells, also referred to as a plasmid addiction system. Half-life of over 2 hours. Cell killing by CcdB is accompanied by filamentation, defects in chromosome and plasmid segregation, defects in cell division, formation of anucleate cells, decreased DNA synthesis and plasmid loss. Interferes with the activity of DN
   5889..6013    -  protein_bind   attR2: mutant version of attR; recombination site for the Gateway® LR reaction LR Clonase™
   6017..6044    +  misc_feature   MCS (fragment): pBluescript multiple cloning site
   6045..6761    +  CDS            ECFP: ECFP is a basic (constitutively fluorescent) cyan fluorescent protein published in 1996, derived from Aequorea victoria. It has low acid sensitivity.
   6780..7027    +  terminator     CYC1 terminator: S. cerevisiae CYC1; transcription terminator for CYC1
   7046..7064    -  promoter       T7 promoter: promoter for bacteriophage T7 RNA polymerase
   7072..7227    +  CDS            lacZα (fragment): LacZα fragment of β-galactosidase; lacZ fragment
   7235..7690    +  rep_origin     f1 ori (sequence partly withheld): f1 bacteriophage origin of replication; arrow indicates direction of (+) strand synthesis
   7691..7743    -  misc_feature   bom (fragment): basis of mobility region from pBR322
   7773..7850    +  CDS            YO192_YEAST (fragment): Experimental evidence at protein level: Swiss-Prot protein existence level 1. From Saccharomyces cerevisiae (strain ATCC 204508 / S288c) (Baker's yeast).
   7990..8394    +  promoter       LEU2 promoter: S. cerevisiae LEU2
   8407..9501    +  CDS            LEU2: 3-isopropylmalate dehydrogenase, required for leucine biosynthesis; S. cerevisiae LEU2; yeast auxotrophic marker
   9863..9964    -  CDS            NFS1 (fragment): NFS1_YEAST - Also known as SPL1 From Saccharomyces cerevisiae (strain ATCC 204508 / S288c) (Baker's yeast).
   9977..10027   -  misc_feature   bom (fragment): basis of mobility region from pBR322
  10129..1       -  CDS            rop (fragment) (across the origin): Rop protein, which maintains plasmids at low copy number; rop
>Addgene plasmid #14178 | pAG425GPD-ccdB-ECFP | depositor full sequence | sequence record 7841 | Author sequence
GACGAAAGGGCCTCGTGATACGCCTATTTTTATAGGTTAATGTCATGATAATAATGGTTTCTTAGTATGA
TCCAATATCAAAGGAAATGATAGCATTGAAGGATGAGACTAATCCAATTGAGGAGTGGCAGCATATAGAA
CAGCTAAAGGGTAGTGCTGAAGGAAGCATACGATACCCCGCATGGAATGGGATAATATCACAGGAGGTAC
TAGACTACCTTTCATCCTACATAAATAGACGCATATAAGTACGCATTTAAGCATAAACACGCACTATGCC
GTTCTTCTCATGTATATATATATACAGGCAACACGCAGATATAGGTGCGACGTGAACAGTGAGCTGTATG
TGCGCAGCTCGCGTTGCATTTTCGGAAGCGCTCGTTTTCGGAAACGCTTTGAAGTTCCTATTCCGAAGTT
CCTATTCTCTAGAAAGTATAGGAACTTCAGAGCGCTTTTGAAAACCAAAAGCGCTCTGAAGACGCACTTT
CAAAAAACCAAAAACGCACCGGACTGTAACGAGCTACTAAAATATTGCGAATACCGCTTCCACAAACATT
GCTCAAAAGTATCTCTTTGCTATATATCTCTGTGCTATATCCCTATATAACCTACCCATCCACCTTTCGC
TCCTTGAACTTGCATCTAAACTCGACCTCTACATTTTTTATGTTTATCTCTAGTATTACTCTTTAGACAA
AAAAATTGTAGTAAGAACTATTCATAGAGTGAATCGAAAACAATACGAAAATGTAAACATTTCCTATACG
TAGTATATAGAGACAAAATAGAAGAAACCGTTCATAATTTTCTGACCAATGAAGAATCATCAACGCTATC
ACTTTCTGTTCACAAAGTATGCGCAATCCACATCGGTATAGAATATAATCGGGGATGCCTTTATCTTGAA
AAAATGCACCCGCAGCTTCGCTAGTAATCAGTAAACGCGGGAAGTGGAGTCAGGCTTTTTTTATGGAAGA
GAAAATAGACACCAAAGTAGCCTTCTTCTAACCTTAACGGACCTACAGTGCAAAAAGTTATCAAGAGACT
GCATTATAGAGCGCACAAAGGAGAAAAAAAGTAATCTAAGATGCTTTGTTAGAAAAATAGCGCTCTCGGG
ATGCATTTTTGTAGAACAAAAAAGAAGTATAGATTCTTTGTTGGTAAAATAGCGCTCTCGCGTTGCATTT
CTGTTCTGTAAAAATGCAGCTCAGATTCTTTGTTTGAAAAATTAGCGCTCTCGCGTTGCATTTTTGTTTT
ACAAAAATGAAGCACAGATTCTTCGTTGGTAAAATAGCGCTTTCGCGTTGCATTTCTGTTCTGTAAAAAT
GCAGCTCAGATTCTTTGTTTGAAAAATTAGCGCTCTCGCGTTGCATTTTTGTTCTACAAAATGAAGCACA
GATGCTTCGTTCAGGTGGCACTTTTCGGGGAAATGTGCGCGGAACCCCTATTTGTTTATTTTTCTAAATA
CATTCAAATATGTATCCGCTCATGAGACAATAACCCTGATAAATGCTTCAATAATATTGAAAAAGGAAGA
GTATGAGTATTCAACATTTCCGTGTCGCCCTTATTCCCTTTTTTGCGGCATTTTGCCTTCCTGTTTTTGC
TCACCCAGAAACGCTGGTGAAAGTAAAAGATGCTGAAGATCAGTTGGGTGCACGAGTGGGTTACATCGAA
CTGGATCTCAACAGCGGTAAGATCCTTGAGAGTTTTCGCCCCGAAGAACGTTTTCCAATGATGAGCACTT
TTAAAGTTCTGCTATGTGGCGCGGTATTATCCCGTATTGACGCCGGGCAAGAGCAACTCGGTCGCCGCAT
ACACTATTCTCAGAATGACTTGGTTGAGTACTCACCAGTCACAGAAAAGCATCTTACGGATGGCATGACA
GTAAGAGAATTATGCAGTGCTGCCATAACCATGAGTGATAACACTGCGGCCAACTTACTTCTGACAACGA
TCGGAGGACCGAAGGAGCTAACCGCTTTTTTGCACAACATGGGGGATCATGTAACTCGCCTTGATCGTTG
GGAACCGGAGCTGAATGAAGCCATACCAAACGACGAGCGTGACACCACGATGCCTGTAGCAATGGCAACA
ACGTTGCGCAAACTATTAACTGGCGAACTACTTACTCTAGCTTCCCGGCAACAATTAATAGACTGGATGG
AGGCGGATAAAGTTGCAGGACCACTTCTGCGCTCGGCCCTTCCGGCTGGCTGGTTTATTGCTGATAAATC
TGGAGCCGGTGAGCGTGGGTCTCGCGGTATCATTGCAGCACTGGGGCCAGATGGTAAGCCCTCCCGTATC
GTAGTTATCTACACGACGGGGAGTCAGGCAACTATGGATGAACGAAATAGACAGATCGCTGAGATAGGTG
CCTCACTGATTAAGCATTGGTAACTGTCAGACCAAGTTTACTCATATATACTTTAGATTGATTTAAAACT
TCATTTTTAATTTAAAAGGATCTAGGTGAAGATCCTTTTTGATAATCTCATGACCAAAATCCCTTAACGT
GAGTTTTCGTTCCACTGAGCGTCAGACCCCGTAGAAAAGATCAAAGGATCTTCTTGAGATCCTTTTTTTC
TGCGCGTAATCTGCTGCTTGCAAACAAAAAAACCACCGCTACCAGCGGTGGTTTGTTTGCCGGATCAAGA
GCTACCAACTCTTTTTCCGAAGGTAACTGGCTTCAGCAGAGCGCAGATACCAAATACTGTCCTTCTAGTG
TAGCCGTAGTTAGGCCACCACTTCAAGAACTCTGTAGCACCGCCTACATACCTCGCTCTGCTAATCCTGT
TACCAGTGGCTGCTGCCAGTGGCGATAAGTCGTGTCTTACCGGGTTGGACTCAAGACGATAGTTACCGGA
TAAGGCGCAGCGGTCGGGCTGAACGGGGGGTTCGTGCACACAGCCCAGCTTGGAGCGAACGACCTACACC
GAACTGAGATACCTACAGCGTGAGCTATGAGAAAGCGCCACGCTTCCCGAAGGGAGAAAGGCGGACAGGT
ATCCGGTAAGCGGCAGGGTCGGAACAGGAGAGCGCACGAGGGAGCTTCCAGGGGGAAACGCCTGGTATCT
TTATAGTCCTGTCGGGTTTCGCCACCTCTGACTTGAGCGTCGATTTTTGTGATGCTCGTCAGGGGGGCGG
AGCCTATGGAAAAACGCCAGCAACGCGGCCTTTTTACGGTTCCTGGCCTTTTGCTGGCCTTTTGCTCACA
TGTTCTTTCCTGCGTTATCCCCTGATTCTGTGGATAACCGTATTACCGCCTTTGAGTGAGCTGATACCGC
TCGCCGCAGCCGAACGACCGAGCGCAGCGAGTCAGTGAGCGAGGAAGCGGAAGAGCGCCCAATACGCAAA
CCGCCTCTCCCCGCGCGTTGGCCGATTCATTAATGCAGCTGGCACGACAGGTTTCCCGACTGGAAAGCGG
GCAGTGAGCGCAACGCAATTAATGTGAGTTACCTCACTCATTAGGCACCCCAGGCTTTACACTTTATGCT
TCCGGCTCCTATGTTGTGTGGAATTGTGAGCGGATAACAATTTCACACAGGAAACAGCTATGACCATGAT
TACGCCAAGCGCGCAATTAACCCTCACTAAAGGGAACAAAAGCTGGAGCTCTTCGAGTTTATCATTATCA
ATACTCGCCATTTCAAAGAATACGTAAATAATTAATAGTAGTGATTTTCCTAACTTTATTTAGTCAAAAA
ATTAGCCTTTTAATTCTGCTGTAACCCGTACATGCCCAAAATAGGGGGCGGGTTACACAGAATATATAAC
ACCGAAGGTGCCTGGGTGAACAGGTTTATTCCTGGCATCCACTAAATATAATGGAGCCCGCTTTTTAAGC
TGGCATCCAGAAAAAAAAAGAATCCCAGCACCAAAATATTGTTTTCTTCACCAACCATCAGTTCATAGGT
CCATTCTCTTAGCGCAACTACAGAGAACAGGGGCACAAACAGGCAAAAAACGGGCACAACCTCAATGGAG
TGATGCAACCTGCCTGGAGTAAATGATGACACAAGGCAATTGACCCACGCATGTATCTATCTCATTTTCT
TACACCTTCTATTACCTTCTGCTCTCTCTGATTTGGAAAAAGCTGAAAAAAAAGGTTGAAACCAGTTCCC
TGAAATTATTCCCCTACTTGACTAATAAGTATATAAAGACGGTAGGTATTGATTGTAATTCTGTAAATCT
ATTTCTTAAACTTCTTAAATTCTACTTTTATAGTTAGTCTTTTTTTTAGTTTTAAAACACCAGAACTTAG
TTTCGACGGATTCTAGAACTAGTGGATCCCCCATCACAAGTTTGTACAAAAAAGCTGAACGAGAAACGTA
AAATGATATAAATATCAATATATTAAATTAGATTTTGCATAAAAAACAGACTACATAATACTGTAAAACA
CAACATATCCAGTCACTATGGCGGCCGCATTAGGCACCCCAGGCTTTACACTTTATGCTTCCGGCTCGTA
TAATGTGTGGATTTTGAGTTAGGATCCGTCGAGATTTTCAGGAGCTAAGGAAGCTAAAATGGAGAAAAAA
ATCACTGGATATACCACCGTTGATATATCCCAATGGCATCGTAAAGAACATTTTGAGGCATTTCAGTCAG
TTGCTCAATGTACCTATAACCAGACCGTTCAGCTGGATATTACGGCCTTTTTAAAGACCGTAAAGAAAAA
TAAGCACAAGTTTTATCCGGCCTTTATTCACATTCTTGCCCGCCTGATGAATGCTCATCCGGAATTCCGT
ATGGCAATGAAAGACGGTGAGCTGGTGATATGGGATAGTGTTCACCCTTGTTACACCGTTTTCCATGAGC
AAACTGAAACGTTTTCATCGCTCTGGAGTGAATACCACGACGATTTCCGGCAGTTTCTACACATATATTC
GCAAGATGTGGCGTGTTACGGTGAAAACCTGGCCTATTTCCCTAAAGGGTTTATTGAGAATATGTTTTTC
GTCTCAGCCAATCCCTGGGTGAGTTTCACCAGTTTTGATTTAAACGTGGCCAATATGGACAACTTCTTCG
CCCCCGTTTTCACCATGGGCAAATATTATACGCAAGGCGACAAGGTGCTGATGCCGCTGGCGATTCAGGT
TCATCATGCCGTCTGTGATGGCTTCCATGTCGGCAGAATGCTTAATGAATTACAACAGTACTGCGATGAG
TGGCAGGGCGGGGCGTAAACGCCGCGTGGATCCGGCTTACTAAAAGCCAGATAACAGTATGCGTATTTGC
GCGCTGATTTTTGCGGTATAAGAATATATACTGATATGTATACCCGAAGTATGTCAAAAAGAGGTATGCT
ATGAAGCAGCGTATTACAGTGACAGTTGACAGCGACAGCTATCAGTTGCTCAAGGCATATATGATGTCAA
TATCTCCGGTCTGGTAAGCACAACCATGCAGAATGAAGCCCGTCGTCTGCGTGCCGAACGCTGGAAAGCG
GAAAATCAGGAAGGGATGGCTGAGGTCGCCCGGTTTATTGAAATGAACGGCTCTTTTGCTGACGAGAACA
GGGGCTGGTGAAATGCAGTTTAAGGTTTACACCTATAAAAGAGAGAGCCGTTATCGTCTGTTTGTGGATG
TACAGAGTGATATTATTGACACGCCCGGGCGACGGATGGTGATCCCCCTGGCCAGTGCACGTCTGCTGTC
AGATAAAGTCTCCCGTGAACTTTACCCGGTGGTGCATATCGGGGATGAAAGCTGGCGCATGATGACCACC
GATATGGCCAGTGTGCCGGTCTCCGTTATCGGGGAAGAAGTGGCTGATCTCAGCCACCGCGAAAATGACA
TCAAAAACGCCATTAACCTGATGTTCTGGGGAATATAAATGTCAGGCTCCCTTATACACAGCCAGTCTGC
AGGTCGACCATAGTGACTGGATATGTTGTGTTTTACAGTATTATGTAGTCTGTTTTTTATGCAAAATCTA
ATTTAATATATTGATATTTATATCATTTTACGTTTCTCGTTCAGCTTTCTTGTACAAAGTGGTGATGGGC
TGCAGGAATTCGATATCAAGCTTAATGGTGAGCAAGGGCGAGGAGCTGTTCACCGGGGTGGTGCCCATCC
TGGTCGAGCTGGACGGCGACGTAAACGGCCACAAGTTCAGCGTGTCCGGCGAGGGCGAGGGCGATGCCAC
CTACGGCAAGCTGACCCTGAAGTTCATCTGCACCACCGGCAAGCTGCCCGTGCCCTGGCCCACCCTCGTG
ACCACCCTGACCTGGGGCGTGCAGTGCTTCAGCCGCTACCCCGACCACATGAAGCAGCACGACTTCTTCA
AGTCCGCCATGCCCGAAGGCTACGTCCAGGAGCGCACCATCTTCTTCAAGGACGACGGCAACTACAAGAC
CCGCGCCGAGGTGAAGTTCGAGGGCGACACCCTGGTGAACCGCATCGAGCTGAAGGGCATCGACTTCAAG
GAGGACGGCAACATCCTGGGGCACAAGCTGGAGTACAACTACATCAGCCACAACGTCTATATCACCGCCG
ACAAGCAGAAGAACGGCATCAAGGCCAACTTCAAGATCCGCCACAACATCGAGGACGGCAGCGTGCAGCT
CGCCGACCACTACCAGCAGAACACCCCCATCGGCGACGGCCCCGTGCTGCTGCCCGACAACCACTACCTG
AGCACCCAGTCCGCCCTGAGCAAAGACCCCAACGAGAAGCGCGATCACATGGTCCTGCTGGAGTTCGTGA
CCGCCGCCGGGATCACTCTCGGCATGGACGAGCTGTACAAGCTGTACAAGTAACTCGAGTCATGTAATTA
GTTATGTCACGCTTACATTCACGCCCTCCCCCCACATCCGCTCTAACCGAAAAGGAAGGAGTTAGACAAC
CTGAAGTCTAGGTCCCTATTTATTTTTTTATAGTTATGTTAGTATTAAGAACGTTATTTATATTTCAAAT
TTTTCTTTTTTTTCTGTACAGACGCGTGTACGCATGTAACATTATACTGAAAACCTTGCTTGAGAAGGTT
TTGGGACGCTCGAAGGCTTTAATTTGCGGCCGGTACCCAATTCGCCCTATAGTGAGTCGTATTACGCGCG
CTCACTGGCCGTCGTTTTACAACGTCGTGACTGGGAAAACCCTGGCGTTACCCAACTTAATCGCCTTGCA
GCACATCCCCCTTTCGCCAGCTGGCGTAATAGCGAAGAGGCCCGCACCGATCGCCCTTCCCAACAGTTGC
GCAGCCTGAATGGCGAATGGCGCG
[124 nt withheld, positions 7235-7358]
C
[91 nt withheld, positions 7360-7450]
A
[49 nt withheld, positions 7452-7500]
CCTTTGACGTTGGAGTCCACGTTCTTT
[37 nt withheld, positions 7528-7564]
ACCCTATCTCGGTCTATTCTTTTGATTTATAAGGGATTTTGCCGATTTCGGCCTATTGGTTAAAAAATGA
GCTGATTTAACAAAAATTTAACGCGAATTTTAACAAAATATTAACGTTTACAATTTCCTGATGCGGTATT
TTCTCCTTACGCATCTGTGCGGTATTTCACACCGCATATCGACGGTCGAGGAGAACTTCTAGTATATCCA
CATACCTAATATTATTGCCTTATTAAAAATGGAATCCCAACAATTACATCAAAATCCACATTCTCTTCAA
AATCAATTGTCCTGTACTTCCTTGTTCATGTGTGTTCAAAAACGTTATATTTATAGGATAATTATACTCT
ATTTCTCAACAAGTAATTGGTTGTTTGGCCGAGCGGTCTAAGGCGCCTGATTCAAGAAATATCTTGACCG
CAGTTAACTGTGGGAATACTCAGGTATCGTAAGATGCAAGAGTTCGAATCTCTTAGCAACCATTATTTTT
TTCCTCAACATAACGAGAACACACAGGGGCGCTATCGCACAGAATCAAATTCGATGACTGGAAATTTTTT
GTTAATTTCAGAGGTCGCCTGACGCATATACCTTTTTCAACTGAAAAATTGGGAGAAAAAGGAAAGGTGA
GAGGCCGGAACCGGCTTTTCATATAGAATAGAGAAGCGTTCATGACTAAATGCTTGCATCACAATACTTG
AAGTTGACAATATTATTTAAGGACCTATTGTTTTTTCCAATAGGTGGTTAGCAATCGTCTTACTTTCTAA
CTTTTCTTACCTTTTACATTTCAGCAATATATATATATATTTCAAGGATATACCATTCTAATGTCTGCCC
CTATGTCTGCCCCTAAGAAGATCGTCGTTTTGCCAGGTGACCACGTTGGTCAAGAAATCACAGCCGAAGC
CATTAAGGTTCTTAAAGCTATTTCTGATGTTCGTTCCAATGTCAAGTTCGATTTCGAAAATCATTTAATT
GGTGGTGCTGCTATCGATGCTACAGGTGTCCCACTTCCAGATGAGGCGCTGGAAGCCTCCAAGAAGGTTG
ATGCCGTTTTGTTAGGTGCTGTGGCTGGTCCTAAATGGGGTACCGGTAGTGTTAGACCTGAACAAGGTTT
ACTAAAAATCCGTAAAGAACTTCAATTGTACGCCAACTTAAGACCATGTAACTTTGCATCCGACTCTCTT
TTAGACTTATCTCCAATCAAGCCACAATTTGCTAAAGGTACTGACTTCGTTGTTGTCAGAGAATTAGTGG
GAGGTATTTACTTTGGTAAGAGAAAGGAAGACGATGGTGATGGTGTCGCTTGGGATAGTGAACAATACAC
CGTTCCAGAAGTGCAAAGAATCACAAGAATGGCCGCTTTCATGGCCCTACAACATGAGCCACCATTGCCT
ATTTGGTCCTTGGATAAAGCTAATCTTTTGGCCTCTTCAAGATTATGGAGAAAAACTGTGGAGGAAACCA
TCAAGAACGAATTCCCTACATTGAAGGTTCAACATCAATTGATTGATTCTGCCGCCATGATCCTAGTTAA
GAACCCAACCCACCTAAATGGTATTATAATCACCAGCAACATGTTTGGTGATATCATCTCCGATGAAGCC
TCCGTTATCCCAGGTTCCTTGGGTTTGTTGCCATCTGCGTCCTTGGCCTCTTTGCCAGACAAGAACACCG
CATTTGGTTTGTACGAACCATGCCACGGTTCTGCTCCAGATTTGCCAAAGAATAAGGTTGACCCTATCGC
CACTATCTTGTCTGCTGCAATGATGTTGAAATTGTCATTGAACTTGCCTGAAGAAGGTAAGGCCATTGAA
GATGCAGTTAAAAAGGTTTTGGATGCAGGTATCAGAACTGGTGATTTAGGTGGTTCCAACAGTACCACCG
AAGTCGGTGATGCTGTCGCCGAAGAAGTTAAGAAAATCCTTGCTTAAAAAGATTCTCTTTTTTTATGATA
TTTGTACATAAACTTTATAAATGAAATTCATAATAGAAACGACACGAAATTACAAAATGGAATATGTTCA
TAGGGTAGACGAAACTATATACGCAATCTACATACATTTATCAAGAAGGAGAAAAAGGAGGATAGTAAAG
GAATACAGGTAAGCAAATTGATACTAATGGCTCAACGTGATAAGGAAAAAGAATTGCACTTTAACATTAA
TATTGACAAGGAGGAGGGCACCACACAAAAAGTTAGGTGTAACAGAAAATCATGAAACTACGATTCCTAA
TTTGATATTGGAGGATTTTCTCTAAAAAAAAAAAAATACAACAAATAAAAAACACTCAATGACCTGACCA
TTTGATGGAGTTTAAGTCAATACCTTCTTGAAGCATTTCCCATAATGGTGAAAGTTCCCTCAAGAATTTT
ACTCTGTCAGAAACGGCCTTACGACGTAGTCGATATGGTGCACTCTCAGTACAATCTGCTCTGATGCCGC
ATAGTTAAGCCAGCCCCGACACCCGCCAACACCCGCTGACGCGCCCTGACGGGCTTGTCTGCTCCCGGCA
TCCGCTTACAGACAAGCTGTGACCGTCTCCGGGAGCTGCATGTGTCAGAGGTTTTCACCGTCATCACCGA
AACGCGCGA
