>Addgene plasmid #14178 | pAG425GPD-ccdB-ECFP | addgene partial sequence | sequence record 20499 | 14178 with GW3
GGCTGATCTCAGCCACCGCGAAAATGAATCAAAAACGCCATTAACCTGATGTTCTGGGGAATATAAATGT
CAGGCTCCCTTATACACAGCCAGTCTGCAGGTCGACCATAGTGACTGGATATGTTGTGTTTTACAGTATT
ATGTAGTCTGTTTTTTATGCAAAATCTAATTTAATATATTGATATTTATATCATTTTACGTTTCTCGTTC
AGCTTTCTTGTACAAAGTGGTGATGGGCTGCAGGAATTCGATATCAAGCTTAATGGTGAGCAAGGGCGAG
GAGCTGTTCACCGGGGTGGTGCCCATCCTGGTCGAGCTGGACGGCGACGTAAACGGCCACAAGTTCAGCG
TGTCCGGCGAGGGCGAGGGCGATGCCACCTACGGCAAGCTGACCCTGAAGTTCATCTGCACCACCGGCAA
GCTGCCCGTGCCCTGGCCCACCCTCGTGACCACCCTGACCTGGGGCGTGCAGTGCTTCAG
