>Addgene plasmid #14178 | pAG425GPD-ccdB-ECFP | addgene partial sequence | sequence record 20500 | 14178 with pRS_marker
CCGTTTCTGACAGAGTAAAATTCTTGAGGGAACTTTCACCATTATGGGAAATGGTTCAAGAAGGTATTGA
CTTAAACTCCATCAAATGGTCAGGTCATTGAGTGTTTTTTATTTGTTGTATTTTTTTTTTTTTAGAGAAA
ATCCTCCAATATATAAATTAGGAATCATAGTTTCATGATTTTCTGTTACACCTAACTTTTTGTGTGGTGC
CCTCCTCCTTGTCAATATTAATGTTAAAGTGCAATTCTTTTTCCTTATCACGTTGAGCCATTAGTATCAA
TTTGCTTACCTGTATTCCTTTACATCCTCCTTTTTCTCCTTCTTGATAAATGTATGTAGATTGCGTATAT
AGTTTCGTCTACCCTATGAACATATTCCATTTTGTAATTTCGTGTCGTTTCTATTATGAATTTCATTTAT
AAAGTTTATGTACAAATATCATAAAAAAAGAGAATCTTTTTAAGCAAGGATTTTCTTAACTTCTTCGGCG
ACAGCATCACCGACTTCGGTGGTACTGTTGGAACCACCTAAATCACCAGTTCTGATACCTGCATCCAAAA
CCTTTTTAACTGCATCTTCAATGGCCTTACCTTCTTCAGGCAAGTTCAATGACAATTTCAACATCA
