>Addgene plasmid #14178 | pAG425GPD-ccdB-ECFP | addgene partial sequence | sequence record 20501 | 14178 with GW5'
TGTAAAGCCTGGGGGTGCCTAATGCGGCCGCCATAGTGACTGGATATGTTGTGTTTTACAGTATTATGTA
GTCTGTTTTTTATGCAAAATCTAATTTAATATATTGATATTTATATCATTTTACGTTTCTCGTTCAGCTT
TTTTGTACAAACTTGTGATGGGGGATCCACTAGTTCTAGAATCCGTCGAAACTAAGTTCTGGTGTTTTAA
AACTAAAAAAAAGACTAACTATAAAAGTAGAATTTAAGAAGTTTAAGAAATAGATTTACAGAATTACAAT
CAATACCTACCGTCTTTATATACTTATTAGTCAAGTAGGGGAATAATTTCAGGGAACTGGTTTCAACCTT
TTTTTTCAGCTTTTTCCAAATCAGAGAGAGCAGAAGGTAATAGAAGGTGTAAGAAAATGAGATAGATACA
TGCGTGGGTCAATTGCCTTGTGTCATCATTTACTCCAGGCAGGTTGCATCACTCCATTGAGGTTGTGCCC
GTTTTTTGCCTGTTTGTGCCCCTGTTCTCTGTAGTTGCGCTAAGAGAATGGACCTATGAACTGATGGTTG
GTGAAGAAAACAATATTTTGGTGCTGGGATTCTTTTTTTTTCTGGATGCCAGCTTAAAAAGCGGGCTCCA
TTATATTTAGTGGATGCCAGGAATAAACTGTTCACCCAGACACCTACGATGTTATATATTCT
